Addgene plasmid #86689: pRN3P-HA-Suv4-20h1
Purpose: For transcription of of Suv4-20h1 mRNA preceded by an HA-tag in 5'
Depositing lab: Maria-Elena Torres-Padilla. Depositing organization: Helmholtz Munich. Publication: SUV4-20 activity in the preimplantation mouse embryo controls timely replication. Eid A, Rodriguez-Terrones D, Burton A, Torres-Padilla ME. Genes Dev. 2016 Nov 15;30(22):2513-2526. Epub 2016 Dec 5. 10.1101/gad.288969.116 PubMed 27920088.
Backbone
  Vector backbone: pRN3p-HA
  Backbone size w/o insert (bp): 3203
  Total vector size (bp): 5840
Growth in bacteria
  Bacterial resistance: Ampicillin, 100 μg/mL
  Growth temperature: 37°C
  Growth strain: DH5alpha
  Copy number: Unknown
Gene/Insert
  Gene/Insert name: histone-lysine N-methyltransferase KMT5B (alt names: KMT5B; Suv4-20h1)
  Species: M. musculus (mouse)
  Insert size (bp): 2663
  GenBank ID: AY555192.1
  Entrez Gene: Kmt5b (a.k.a. AA117471, C630029K18Rik, Suv4-20h1, Suv420h1)
  Promoter: T3
  Tag / fusion protein: HA-tag (N terminal on backbone)
  Cloning method: Restriction Enzyme; 5′ cloning site Bamhi (not destroyed); 3′ cloning site Noti (not destroyed)
  Sequencing primers: 5′ T3 sequence; 3′ T7 sequence
Terms and licenses: Academic/Nonprofit Terms; Industry Terms: Not Available to Industry
How to cite: pRN3P-HA-Suv4-20h1 was a gift from Maria-Elena Torres-Padilla (Addgene plasmid # 86689 ; http://n2t.net/addgene:86689 ; RRID:Addgene_86689)
