[The description below was written by a language model from this plasmid's Addgene catalogue record.]
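Description:
pRN3P-HA-Suv4-20h1 is an in vitro transcription plasmid built on the pRN3p-HA backbone, designed to produce mRNA encoding an HA-tagged form of the mouse histone-lysine N-methyltransferase KMT5B (Suv4-20h1). The backbone is about 3.2 kb and the complete plasmid about 5.8 kb. It is propagated in E. coli under ampicillin selection. The record does not state the origin of replication or the copy number, and no feature table is provided, so other backbone elements such as untranslated regions or a polyadenylation tract cannot be confirmed from the available information.

The insert is a roughly 2.7 kb Kmt5b coding sequence from Mus musculus, cloned by restriction enzymes between BamHI and NotI sites, both of which are retained. It sits downstream of a T3 phage RNA polymerase promoter, which drives synthesis of the transcript in vitro. An HA epitope carried by the backbone is fused to the N terminus of the protein, allowing the translated product to be detected or immunoprecipitated with anti-HA antibodies and distinguished from the endogenous enzyme. T3 and T7 primer sites flank the insert for sequence verification.

KMT5B is a methyltransferase that acts on histone H4 lysine 20. The associated study concerns SUV4-20 activity and the timing of replication in the preimplantation mouse embryo. This suggests that mRNA made from the plasmid is intended for expressing the tagged enzyme in early embryos, although the record itself states only that the plasmid is for transcription of HA-tagged Suv4-20h1 mRNA and does not describe the delivery method.
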