>Addgene plasmid #86689 | pRN3P-HA-Suv4-20h1 | addgene partial sequence | sequence record 176984 | Addgene Partial NGS Result
CCCCCCTGCAGGGCCAAGTCGGCCGGTACCCAATTCGCCCTATAGTGAGTCGTATTACAATTCACTGGCC
GTCGTTTTACAACGTCGTGACTGGGAAAACCCTGGCGTTACCCAACTTAATCGCCTTGCAGCACATCCCC
CTTTCGCCAGCTGGCGTAATAGCGAAGAGGCCCGCACCGATCGCCCTTCCCAACAGTTGCGCAGCCTGAA
TGGCGAATGGCAAATTGTAAGCGTTAATATTTTGTTAAAATTCGCGTTAAATTTTTGTTAAATCAGCTCA
TTTTTTAACCAATAGGCCGAAATCGGCAAAATCCCTTATAAATCAAAAGAATAGACCGAGATAGGGT
[37 nt withheld, positions 348-384]
AAAGAACGTGGACTCCAACGTCAAAGG
[49 nt withheld, positions 412-460]
T
[91 nt withheld, positions 462-552]
G
[124 nt withheld, positions 554-677]
CAGGTGGCACTTTTCGGGGAAATGTGCGCGGAACCCCTATTTGTTTATTTTTCTAAATACATTCAAATAT
GTATCCGCTCATGAGACAATAACCCTGATAAATGCTTCAATAATATTGAAAAAGGAAGAGTATGAGTATT
CAACATTTCCGTGTCGCCCTTATTCCCTTTTTTGCGGCATTTTGCCTTCCTGTTTTTGCTCACCCAGAAA
CGCTGGTGAAAGTAAAAGATGCTGAAGATCAGTTGGGTGCACGAGTGGGTTACATCGAACTGGATCTCAA
CAGCGGTAAGATCCTTGAGAGTTTTCGCCCCGAAGAACGTTTTCCAATGATGAGCACTTTTAAAGTTCTG
CTATGTGGCGCGGTATTATCCCGTATTGACGCCGGGCAAGAGCAACTCGGTCGCCGCATACACTATTCTC
AGAATGACTTGGTTGAGTACTCACCAGTCACAGAAAAGCATCTTACGGATGGCATGACAGTAAGAGAATT
ATGCAGTGCTGCCATAACCATGAGTGATAACACTGCGGCCAACTTACTTCTGACAACGATCGGAGGACCG
AAGGAGCTAACCGCTTTTTTGCACAACATGGGGGATCATGTAACTCGCCTTGATCGTTGGGAACCGGAGC
TGAATGAAGCCATACCAAACGACGAGCGTGACACCACGATGCCTGTAGCAATGGCAACAACGTTGCGCAA
ACTATTAACTGGCGAACTACTTACTCTAGCTTCCCGGCAACAATTAATAGACTGGATGGAGGCGGATAAA
GTTGCAGGACCACTTCTGCGCTCGGCCCTTCCGGCTGGCTGGTTTATTGCTGATAAATCTGGAGCCGGTG
AGCGTGGGTCTCGCGGTATCATTGCAGCACTGGGGCCAGATGGTAAGCCCTCCCGTATCGTAGTTATCTA
CACGACGGGGAGTCAGGCAACTATGGATGAACGAAATAGACAGATCGCTGAGATAGGTGCCTCACTGATT
AAGCATTGGTAACTGTCAGACCAAGTTTACTCATATATACTTTAGATTGATTTAAAACTTCATTTTTAAT
TTAAAAGGATCTAGGTGAAGATCCTTTTTGATAATCTCATGACCAAAATCCCTTAACGTGAGTTTTCGTT
CCACTGAGCGTCAGACCCCGTAGAAAAGATCAAAGGATCTTCTTGAGATCCTTTTTTTCTGCGCGTAATC
TGCTGCTTGCAAACAAAAAAACCACCGCTACCAGCGGTGGTTTGTTTGCCGGATCAAGAGCTACCAACTC
TTTTTCCGAAGGTAACTGGCTTCAGCAGAGCGCAGATACCAAATACTGTTCTTCTAGTGTAGCCGTAGTT
AGGCCACCACTTCAAGAACTCTGTAGCACCGCCTACATACCTCGCTCTGCTAATCCTGTTACCAGTGGCT
GCTGCCAGTGGCGATAAGTCGTGTCTTACCGGGTTGGACTCAAGACGATAGTTACCGGATAAGGCGCAGC
GGTCGGGCTGAACGGGGGGTTCGTGCACACAGCCCAGCTTGGAGCGAACGACTTACACCGAACTGAGATA
CCTACAGCGTGAGCTATGAGAAAGCGCCACGCTTCCCGAAGGGAGAAAGGCGGACAGGTATCCGGTAAGC
GGCAGGGTCGGAACAGGAGAGCGCACGAGGGAGCTTCCAGGGGGAAACGCCTGGTATCTTTATAGTCCTG
TCGGGTTTCGCCACCTCTGACTTGAGCGTCGATTTTTGTGATGCTCGTCAGGGGGGCGGAGCCTATGGAA
AAACGCCAGCAACGCGGCCTTTTTACGGTTCCTGGCCTTTTGCTGGCCTTTTGCTCACATGTTCTTTCCT
GCGTTATCCCCTGATTCTGTGGATAACCGTATTACCGCCTTTGAGTGAGCTGATACCGCTCGCCGCAGCC
GAACGACCGAGCGCAGCGAGTCAGTGAGCGAGGAAGCGGAAGAGCGCCCAATACGCAAACCGCCTCTCCC
CGCGCGTTGGCCGATTCATTAATGCAGCTGGCACGACAGGTTTCCCGACTGGAAAGCGGGCAGTGAGCGC
AACGCAATTAATGTGAGTTAGCTCACTCATTAGGCACCCCAGGCTTTACACTTTATGCTTCCGGCTCGTA
TGTTGTGTGGAATTGTGAGCGGATAACAATTTCACACAGGAAACAGCTATGACCATGATTACGCCAAGCT
CGAAATTAACCCTCACTAAAGGGAACAAAAGCTGGAGCTAAGCTTGCTTGTTCTTTTTGCAGAAGCTCAG
AATAAACGCTCAACTTTGGCAGATCTGCCGCCATGGGCTACCCATACGATGTTCCTGACTATGCGGGATC
CATGGTGGTGAATGGCAGGAGAAATGGAGGCAAGTTGTCTAATGACCATCAGCAGAATCAATCAAAATTA
CAGCAGCACTCGGGCAAGGACACCCTGAAGACCGGCAGAAACGCCGTTGAGAGGCGGTCCAGCAGATGTC
ATGGTAACTCGGGATTTGAAGGGCAGAGCCGCTATGTGCCGTCCTCTGGAATGTCCGCCAAGGAGCTCTG
TGAGAACGATGACTTAGCAACCAGTTTGGTTCTTGATCCCTACTTAGGTTTTCAGACACACAAAATGAAC
ACTAGCGCCTTTCCTTCGAGGAGCTCGAGGCATATTTCAAAAGCTGACAGTTTTTCTCACAACAATCCTG
TGAGATTTCGGCCTATAAAAGGAAGGCAAGAAGAGCTAAAGGAAGTAATTGAACGCTTTAAGAAAGATGA
ACACTTAGAGAAAGCTTTCAAATGTTTGACTTCTGGGGAATGGGCACGGCATTATTTTCTCAACAAAAAC
AAAATGCAGGAGAAATTATTCAAGGAACATGTCTTTATTTACTTGCGGATGTTTGCAACTGACAGTGGAT
TTGAAATACTGCCTTGTAATAGATATTCTTCAGAACAAAATGGAGCCAAGATAGTTGCAACAAAAGAGTG
GAAACGAAATGACAAAATAGAATTACTGGTGGGTTGTATTGCCGAACTTTCAGAAATTGAGGAGAACATG
CTACTTAGACACGGAGAAAACGACTTCAGTGTCATGTATTCCACAAGGAAAAATTGTGCTCAACTCTGGC
TCGGTCCTGCTGCATTTATAAATCATGATTGCAGACCTAACTGTAAGTTTGTGTCAACTGGTCGAGATAC
AGCATGCGTTAAGGCTCTGAGAGATATTGAACCTGGAGAAGAAATTTCTTGTTACTATGGAGATGGCTTT
TTTGGAGAAAATAATGAGTTCTGCGAATGTTATACTTGTGAAAGACGGGGAACTGGTGCTTTTAAATCAC
GAGTAGGACTGCCTGCGCCTGCTCCTGTTATCAATAGCAAATACGGACTTAGAGAAACAGATAAACGCTT
AAATAGGCTTAAAAAGTTAGGTGACAGCAGCAAAAACTCAGACAGTCAGTCTGTCAGCTCTAACACAGAT
GCAGACACCACTCAGGAAAAAGACAATGCAACTTCTAATCGAAAATCTTCAGTTGGTGTGAAAAAGAGCA
GCAAGAGTCGAGCTCTGACAAGGCCGTCCATGCCGAGAGTCCCGGCTGCTTCCAACTCTACCTCACCCAA
GCTAGTGCACACCAACAATCCCCGGGTACCAAAGAAACTGAGAAAGCCGGCAAAGCCTTTACTCTCCAAG
ATCAGACTGCGGAATCACTGCAAGCGGCTGGACCAGAAGAGCGCATCCCGCAAGCTCGAGATGGGGAGCT
TAGTGCTTAAGGAGCCCAAAGTCGTGCTATATAAAAATTTGCCAATTAAGAAAGAAAGGGAGCCAGAGGG
ACCAGCCCATGCTGCAGTGGGGAGTGGGTGCTTGACTAGACATGCTGCGAGAGAACACAGGCAGAATCAT
GGGAGAGGTGCTCATTCGCAGGGCGACAGTTTGCCCTGCACCTACACAACCCGGCGCTCTTTGAGGACAA
GGACAGGTCTGAAGGAGACCACTGACATCAAGCTTGAACCAAGTCCCTTGGATGGCTATAAAAATGGTAT
ACTGGAACCTTGCCCAGACAGTGGCCAGCAGCCAACCCCAGAGGTGCTGGAAGAACTGGCTCCTGAGACT
GCACACAGGGAGGAAGCATCCCAGGAGTGTCCCAAGAACGACTCCTGCCTGTCACGAAAGAAATTTCGAC
AAGTGAAACCTGTGAAACACTTAGCAAAGACCGAGGACTGCAGTCCAGAGCACAGCTTCCCTGGGAAAGA
CGGGCTGCCAGATTTGCCAGGGTCTCATCCTGATCAAGGTGAGCCCAGTGGCACAGTCAGGGTGCCCGTG
AGCCACACGGACTCTGCTCCCTCACCGGTTGGCTGCTCTGTTGTCGCACCCGACAGCTTCACAAAAGACA
GCTTCAGAACTGCACAAAGTAAAAAGAAGCGGCGGGTCACCAGGTACGATGCACAGCTGATCCTGGAGAA
CAGCTCTGGAATCCCCAAGCTGACGCTTCGCAGGCGGCACGACAGCAGCAGCAAGACAAACGACCATGAG
AGTGACGGCGTGAACTCCTCCAAGATCAGCATCAAACTCAGCAAGGACCACGACAGTGACAGCAACCTCT
ATGTTGCCAAGCTCAGTAACGGGGTCAGCGCAGGGCCGGGCAGCAGCTCCACCAAGCTCAAGATCCAGCT
CAAGCGGGATGAGGAGAGCAGGGGGCCATGTGCAGAGGGCCTGCACGAGAACGGGGTGTGCTGCAGCGAC
CCCCTCTCCCTGCTCGAGTCCCAGATGGAGGTGGACGACTACAGTCAATATGAGGAGGACAGCACAGATG
AATCCTCATCTTCTGAGGGGGAGGAGGAGGAGGAGGACTGCGAGGATGACTTCGATGATGACTTCATTCC
TCTTCCTCCGGCAAAGCGGCTGAGGCTAATTGTTGGTAAAGACTCCATAGATATTGACATTTCTTCAAGG
AGAAGAGAAGATCAGTCTCTAAGACTGAACGCAGACCCAGCTTTCTTGTACAAAGTGGTTCGATTCGAGA
ATTCTAATTAAGCGGCCGCGGATCTGGTTACCACTAAACCAGCCTCAAGAACACCCGAATGGAGTCTCTA
AGCTACATAATACCAACTTACACTTTACAAAATGTTGTCCCCCAAAATGTAGCCATTCGTATCTGCTCCT
AATAAAAAGAAAGTTTCTTCACAT
